Addgene plasmid #28246: pGal4AD-CIBN
Purpose: Expresses Gal4 Activation Domain fused to CIBN (aa1-170) for blue-light-induced transcription activation
Depositing lab: Chandra Tucker. Depositing organization: Duke University. Publication: Rapid blue-light-mediated induction of protein interactions in living cells. Kennedy MJ, Hughes RM, Peteya LA, Schwartz JW, Ehlers MD, Tucker CL. Nat Methods. 2010 Dec;7(12):973-5. doi: 10.1038/nmeth.1524 PubMed 21037589.
Backbone
  Vector backbone: pGADT7rec
  Backbone manufacturer: Clontech
  Backbone size w/o insert (bp): 8000
  Vector type: Yeast Expression
  Selectable markers: LEU2
Growth in bacteria
  Bacterial resistance: Ampicillin, 100 μg/mL
  Growth temperature: 37°C
  Growth strain: DH5alpha
  Copy number: High Copy
Gene/Insert
  Gene/Insert name: CIB1 (1-171aa) (alt name: CIBN)
  Species: A. thaliana (mustard weed)
  Insert size (bp): 505
  Tag / fusion protein: Gal4AD (N terminal on backbone)
  Cloning method: Restriction Enzyme; 5′ cloning site NcoI (destroyed during cloning); 3′ cloning site XhoI (not destroyed)
  Sequencing primers: 5′ T7
Terms and licenses: Academic/Nonprofit Terms; Industry Terms: Not Available to Industry
How to cite: pGal4AD-CIBN was a gift from Chandra Tucker (Addgene plasmid # 28246 ; http://n2t.net/addgene:28246 ; RRID:Addgene_28246)
