[The description below was written by a language model from this plasmid's Addgene catalogue record, the feature table of its GenBank file and pLannotate feature annotations shown in this document.]
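Description:
pGal4AD-CIBN is a yeast expression plasmid built on the Clontech pGADT7rec two-hybrid "prey" backbone, with a full depositor sequence of about 8.4 kb. It is an E. coli–yeast shuttle vector. A high-copy ColE1/pUC-type origin and the AmpR β-lactamase gene support propagation and ampicillin selection in bacteria. The 2μ origin gives episomal maintenance in Saccharomyces cerevisiae, and the LEU2 marker, under its own promoter, allows selection by leucine prototrophy. The backbone also carries remnants of lac regulatory sequence and a pair of loxP sites; the record assigns these no role in the construct's stated use.

The expression cassette is driven by the constitutive yeast ADH1 promoter and closed by the ADH1 terminator. It encodes an SV40 large T antigen nuclear localization signal followed by the GAL4 activation domain, fused at its C-terminus to CIBN, the N-terminal portion (roughly residues 1–170) of the Arabidopsis thaliana transcription factor CIB1. A T7 promoter lies between the activation domain and the insert, where it serves as a sequencing primer site. CIBN binds cryptochrome 2 (CRY2) that has absorbed blue light, so this fusion is one half of a light-controlled split transcription factor. When it is paired with a DNA-binding-domain fusion to CRY2, which is not part of this plasmid, illumination recruits the activation domain to Gal4-responsive promoters and switches on transcription.

The catalogue gives the insert alternately as aa 1–170 and 1–171. The accompanying GenBank record is only an 818 bp partial read covering the NLS, the GAL4 activation domain and the T7 site.
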