Features (pLannotate 1.2.2; 24 found; start..end, strand, type, name):
     68..406     +  CDS            YO085_YEAST: Protein predicted: Swiss-Prot protein existence level 4. From Saccharomyces cerevisiae (strain ATCC 204508 / S288c) (Baker's yeast).
    771..1476    +  promoter       ADH1 promoter: S. cerevisiae ADH1; promoter for alcohol dehydrogenase 1
   1522..1541    +  CDS            SV40 NLS (fragment): nuclear localization signal of SV40 (simian virus 40) large T antigen
   1558..1899    +  CDS            GAL4 activation domain: activation domain of the GAL4 transcriptional activator; Saccharomyces cerevisiae GAL4 (truncated)
   1905..1923    +  promoter       T7 promoter: promoter for bacteriophage T7 RNA polymerase
   1939..2448    +  CDS            CIBN: N-terminal portion of the CIB1 transcription factor from Arabidopsis thaliana binds to CRY2 (cryptochrome 2) that has absorbed blue light (Kennedy et al., 2010)
   2712..2846    +  CDS            ADH1 (fragment): ADH1_YEAST - Also known as ADC1. Experimental evidence at protein level: Swiss-Prot protein existence level 1. This isozyme preferentially catalyzes the conversion of primary unbranched alcohols to their corresponding aldehydes. Also shows activity toward secondary alcohols. From Saccharomyces cerevisiae (strain ATCC 204508 / S288c) (Baker's yeast).
   2850..3037    +  terminator     ADH1 terminator: S. cerevisiae ADH1; transcription terminator for the S. cerevisiae alcohol dehydrogenase 1 (ADH1) gene
   3154..4248    -  CDS            LEU2: 3-isopropylmalate dehydrogenase, required for leucine biosynthesis; S. cerevisiae LEU2; yeast auxotrophic marker
   4249..4654    -  promoter       LEU2 promoter: S. cerevisiae LEU2
   4720..4736    -  protein_bind   lac operator: The lac repressor binds to the lac operator to inhibit transcription in E. coli. This inhibition can be relieved by adding lactose or isopropyl-β-D-thiogalactopyranoside (IPTG). lac repressor encoded by lacI
   4744..4774    -  promoter       lac promoter: promoter for the E. coli lac operon
   4789..4810    -  protein_bind   CAP binding site: CAP binding activates transcription in the presence of cAMP. E. coli catabolite activator protein
   4823..4864    -  CDS            lacI (fragment): lac repressor; lacI; The lac repressor binds to the lac operator to inhibit transcription in E. coli. This inhibition can be relieved by adding lactose or isopropyl-β-D-thiogalactopyranoside (IPTG).
   4865..4898    -  protein_bind   loxP: Cre-mediated recombination occurs in the 8-bp core sequence (GCATACAT). Cre recombinase
   4976..5009    -  protein_bind   loxP: Cre-mediated recombination occurs in the 8-bp core sequence (GCATACAT). Cre recombinase
   5010..5066    -  CDS            lacI (fragment): lac repressor; lacI; The lac repressor binds to the lac operator to inhibit transcription in E. coli. This inhibition can be relieved by adding lactose or isopropyl-β-D-thiogalactopyranoside (IPTG).
   5249..5837    -  rep_origin     ori: high-copy-number ColE1/pMB1/pBR322/pUC origin of replication
   6008..6868    -  CDS            AmpR: β-lactamase; bla; confers resistance to ampicillin, carbenicillin, and related antibiotics
   6869..6973    -  promoter       AmpR promoter: bla
   7068..7103    +  CDS            rop (fragment): Rop protein, which maintains plasmids at low copy number; rop
   7205..7254    +  misc_feature   bom (fragment): basis of mobility region from pBR322
   7255..8419    +  rep_origin     2μ ori: yeast 2μ plasmid origin of replication
   8420..18      -  misc_feature   MCS (fragment) (across the origin): pUC18/19 multiple cloning site
>Addgene plasmid #28246 | pGal4AD-CIBN | depositor full sequence | sequence record 13376 | Author sequence
TGCATGCCTGCAGGTCGAGATCCGGGATCGAAGAAATGATGGTAAATGAAATAGGAAATCAAGGAGCATG
AAGGCAAAAGACAAATATAAGGGTCGAACGAAAAATAAAGTGAAAAGTGTTGATATGATGTATTTGGCTT
TGCGGCGCCGAAAAAACGAGTTTACGCAATTGCACAATCATGCTGACTCTGTGGCGGACCCGCGCTCTTG
CCGGCCCGGCGATAACGCTGGGCGTGAGGCTGTGCCCGGCGGAGTTTTTTGCGCCTGCATTTTCCAAGGT
TTACCCTGCGCTAAGGGGCGAGATTGGAGAAGCAATAAGAATGCCGGTTGGGGTTGCGATGATGACGACC
ACGACAACTGGTGTCATTATTTAAGTTGCCGAAAGAACCTGAGTGCATTTGCAACATGAGTATACTAGAA
GAATGAGCCAAGACTTGCGAGACGCGAGTTTGCCGGTGGTGCGAACAATAGAGCGACCATGACCTTGAAG
GTGAGACGCGCATAACCGCTAGAGTACTTTGAAGAGGAAACAGCAATAGGGTTGCTACCAGTATAAATAG
ACAGGTACATACAACACTGGAAATGGTTGTCTGTTTGAGTACGCTTTCAATTCATTTGGGTGTGCACTTT
ATTATGTTACAATATGGAAGGGAACTTTACACTTCTCCTATGCACATATATTAATTAAAGTCCAATGCTA
GTAGAGAAGGGGGGTAACACCCCTCCGCGCTCTTTTCCGATTTTTTTCTAAACCGTGGAATATTTCGGAT
ATCCTTTTGTTGTTTCCGGGTGTACAATATGGACTTCCTCTTTTCTGGCAACCAAACCCATACATCGGGA
TTCCTATAATACCTTCGTTGGTCTCCCTAACATGTAGGTGGCGGAGGGGAGATATACAATAGAACAGATA
CCAGACAAGACATAATGGGCTAAACAAGACTACACCAATTACACTGCCTCATTGATGGTGGTACATAACG
AACTAATACTGTAGCCCTAGACTTGATAGCCATCATCATATCGAAGTTTCACTACCCTTTTTCCATTTGC
CATCTATTGAAGTAATAATAGGCGCATGCAACTTCTTTTCTTTTTTTTTCTTTTCTCTCTCCCCCGTTGT
TGTCTCACCATATCCGCAATGACAAAAAAAATGATGGAAGACACTAAAGGAAAAAATTAACGACAAAGAC
AGCACCAACAGATGTCGTTGTTCCAGAGCTGATGAGGGGTATCTCGAAGCACACGAAACTTTTTCCTTCC
TTCATTCACGCACACTACTCTCTAATGAGCAACGGTATACGGCCTTCCTTCCAGTTACTTGAATTTGAAA
TAAAAAAAAGTTTGCTGTCTTGCTATCAAGTATAAATAGACCTGCAATTATTAATCTTTTGTTTCCTCGT
CATTGTTCTCGTTCCCTTTCTTCCTTGTTTCTTTTTCTGCACAATATTTCAAGCTATACCAAGCATACAA
TCAACTCCAAGCTTTGCAAAGATGGATAAAGCGGAATTAATTCCCGAGCCTCCAAAAAAGAAGAGAAAGG
TCGAATTGGGTACCGCCGCCAATTTTAATCAAAGTGGGAATATTGCTGATAGCTCATTGTCCTTCACTTT
CACTAACAGTAGCAACGGTCCGAACCTCATAACAACTCAAACAAATTCTCAAGCGCTTTCACAACCAATT
GCCTCCTCTAACGTTCATGATAACTTCATGAATAATGAAATCACGGCTAGTAAAATTGATGATGGTAATA
ATTCAAAACCACTGTCACCTGGTTGGACGGACCAAACTGCGTATAACGCGTTTGGAATCACTACAGGGAT
GTTTAATACCACTACAATGGATGATGTATATAACTATCTATTCGATGATGAAGATACCCCACCAAACCCA
AAAAAAGAGATCTTTAATACGACTCACTATAGGGCGAGCGCCGAATTCATGAATGGAGCTATAGGAGGTG
ACCTTTTGCTCAATTTTCCTGACATGTCGGTCCTAGAGCGCCAAAGGGCTCACCTCAAGTACCTCAATCC
CACCTTTGATTCTCCTCTCGCCGGCTTCTTTGCCGATTCTTCAATGATTACCGGCGGCGAGATGGACAGC
TATCTTTCGACTGCCGGTTTGAATCTTCCGATGATGTACGGTGAGACGACGGTGGAAGGTGATTCAAGAC
TCTCAATTTCGCCGGAAACGACGCTTGGGACTGGAAATTTCAAGAAACGGAAGTTTGATACAGAGACTAA
GGATTGTAATGAGAAGAAGAAGAAGATGACGATGAACAGAGATGACCTAGTAGAAGAAGGAGAAGAAGAG
AAGTCGAAAATAACAGAGCAAAACAATGGGAGCACAAAAAGCATCAAGAAGATGAAACACAAAGCCAAGA
AAGAAGAGAACAATTTCTCTAATGATTCATCTAAAGTGACGAAGGAATTGGAGAAAACGGATTATATTCA
TGGATCCATCGAGCTCGAGCTGCAGATGAATCGTAGATACTGAAAAACCCCGCAAGTTCACTTCAACTGT
GCATCGTGCACCATCTCAATTTCTTTCATTTATACATCGTTTTGCCTTCTTTTATGTAACTATACTCCTC
TAAGTTTCAATCTTGGCCATGTAACCTCTGATCTATAGAATTTTTTAAATGACTAGAATTAATGCCCATC
TTTTTTTTGGACCTAAATTCTTCATGAAAATATATTACGAGGGCTTATTCAGAAGCTTTGGACTTCTTCG
CCAGAGGTTTGGTCAAGTCTCCAATCAAGGTTGTCGGCTTGTCTACCTTGCCAGAAATTTACGAAAAGAT
GGAAAAGGGTCAAATCGTTGGTAGATACGTTGTTGACACTTCTAAATAAGCGAATTTCTTATGATTTATG
ATTTTTATTATTAAATAAGTTATAAAAAAAATAAGTGTATACAAATTTTAAAGTGACTCTTAGGTTTTAA
AACGAAAATTCTTATTCTTGAGTAACTCTTTCCTGTAGGTCAGGTTGCTTTCTCAGGTATAGCATGAGGT
CGCTCTTATTGACCACACCTCTACCGGCCGGTCGAAATTCCCCTACCCTATGAACATATTCCATTTTGTA
ATTTCGTGTCGTTTCTATTATGAATTTCATTTATAAAGTTTATGTACAAATATCATAAAAAAAGAGAATC
TTTTTAAGCAAGGATTTTCTTAACTTCTTCGGCGACAGCATCACCGACTTCGGTGGTACTGTTGGAACCA
CCTAAATCACCAGTTCTGATACCTGCATCCAAAACCTTTTTAACTGCATCTTCAATGGCCTTACCTTCTT
CAGGCAAGTTCAATGACAATTTCAACATCATTGCAGCAGACAAGATAGTGGCGATAGGGTTGACCTTATT
CTTTGGCAAATCTGGAGCAGAACCGTGGCATGGTTCGTACAAACCAAATGCGGTGTTCTTGTCTGGCAAA
GAGGCCAAGGACGCAGATGGCAACAAACCCAAGGAACCTGGGATAACGGAGGCTTCATCGGAGATGATAT
CACCAAACATGTTGCTGGTGATTATAATACCATTTAGGTGGGTTGGGTTCTTAACTAGGATCATGGCGGC
AGAATCAATCAATTGATGTTGAACCTTCAATGTAGGAAATTCGTTCTTGATGGTTTCCTCCACAGTTTTT
CTCCATAATCTTGAAGAGGCCAAAACATTAGCTTTATCCAAGGACCAAATAGGCAATGGTGGCTCATGTT
GTAGGGCCATGAAAGCGGCCATTCTTGTGATTCTTTGCACTTCTGGAACGGTGTATTGTTCACTATCCCA
AGCGACACCATCACCATCGTCTTCCTTTCTCTTACCAAAGTAAATACCTCCCACTAATTCTCTGACAACA
ACGAAGTCAGTACCTTTAGCAAATTGTGGCTTGATTGGAGATAAGTCTAAAAGAGAGTCGGATGCAAAGT
TACATGGTCTTAAGTTGGCGTACAATTGAAGTTCTTTACGGATTTTTAGTAAACCTTGTTCAGGTCTAAC
ACTACCTGTACCCCATTTAGGACCACCCACAGCACCTAACAAAACGGCATCAACCTTCTTGGAGGCTTCC
AGCGCCTCATCTGGAAGTGGGACACCTGTAGCGTCGATAGCAGCACCACCAATTAAATGATTTTCGAAAT
CGAACTTGACATTGGAACGAACATCAGAAATAGCTTTAAGAACCTTAATGGCTTCGGCTGTGATTTCTTG
ACCAACGTGGTCACCTGGCAAAACGACGATCTTCTTAGGGGCAGACATTAGAATGGTATATCCTTGAAAT
ATATATATATATTGCTGAAATGTAAAAGGTAAGAAAAGTTAGAAAGTAAGACGATTGCTAACCACCTATT
GGAAAAAACAATAGGTCCTTAAATAATATTGTCAACTTCAAGTATTGTGATGCAAGCATTTAGTCATGAA
CGCTTCTCTATTCTATATGAAAAGCCGGTTCCGGCGCTCTCACCTTTCCTTTTTCTCCCAATTTTTCAGT
TGAAAAAGGTATATGCGTCAGGCGACCTCTGAAATTAACAAAAAATTTCCAGTCATCGAATTTGATTCTG
TGCGATAGCGCCCCTGTGTGTTCTCGTTATGTTGAGGAAAAAAATAATGGTTGCTAAGAGATTCGAACTC
TTGCATCTTACGATACCTGAGTATTCCCACAGTTGGGGATCTCGACTCTAGCTAGAGGATCAATTCGTAA
TCATGGTCATAGCTGTTTCCTGTGTGAAATTGTTATCCGCTCACAATTCCACACAACATACGAGCCGGAA
GCATAAAGTGTAAAGCCTGGGGTGCCTAATGAGTGAGCTAACTCACATTAATTGCGTTGCGCTCACTGCC
CGCTTTCCAGTCGGGAAACCTGTCGTGCCAGCTGATAACTTCGTATAATGTATGCTATACGAAGTTATTA
GGTCTGAAGAGGAGTTTACGTCCAGCCAAGCTAGCTTGGCTGCAGGTCGAGCGGCCGCGATCCGGAACCC
TTAATATAACTTCGTATAATGTATGCTATACGAAGTTATCAGCTGCATTAATGAATCGGCCAACGCGCGG
GGAGAGGCGGTTTGCGTATTGGGCGCTCTTCCGCTTCCTCGCTCACTGACTCGCTGCGCTCGGTCGTTCG
GCTGCGGCGAGCGGTATCAGCTCACTCAAAGGCGGTAATACGGTTATCCACAGAATCAGGGGATAACGCA
GGAAAGAACATGTGAGCAAAAGGCCAGCAAAAGGCCAGGAACCGTAAAAAGGCCGCGTTGCTGGCGTTTT
TCCATAGGCTCCGCCCCCCTGACGAGCATCACAAAAATCGACGCTCAAGTCAGAGGTGGCGAAACCCGAC
AGGACTATAAAGATACCAGGCGTTTCCCCCTGGAAGCTCCCTCGTGCGCTCTCCTGTTCCGACCCTGCCG
CTTACCGGATACCTGTCCGCCTTTCTCCCTTCGGGAAGCGTGGCGCTTTCTCATAGCTCACGCTGTAGGT
ATCTCAGTTCGGTGTAGGTCGTTCGCTCCAAGCTGGGCTGTGTGCACGAACCCCCCGTTCAGCCCGACCG
CTGCGCCTTATCCGGTAACTATCGTCTTGAGTCCAACCCGGTAAGACACGACTTATCGCCACTGGCAGCA
GCCACTGGTAACAGGATTAGCAGAGCGAGGTATGTAGGCGGTGCTACAGAGTTCTTGAAGTGGTGGCCTA
ACTACGGCTACACTAGAAGGACAGTATTTGGTATCTGCGCTCTGCTGAAGCCAGTTACCTTCGGAAAAAG
AGTTGGTAGCTCTTGATCCGGCAAACAAACCACCGCTGGTAGCGGTGGTTTTTTTGTTTGCAAGCAGCAG
ATTACGCGCAGAAAAAAAGGATCTCAAGAAGATCCTTTGATCTTTTCTACGGGGTCTGACGCTCAGTGGA
ACGAAAACTCACGTTAAGGGATTTTGGTCATGAGATTATCAAAAAGGATCTTCACCTAGATCCTTTTAAA
TTAAAAATGAAGTTTTAAATCAATCTAAAGTATATATGAGTAAACTTGGTCTGACAGTTACCAATGCTTA
ATCAGTGAGGCACCTATCTCAGCGATCTGTCTATTTCGTTCATCCATAGTTGCCTGACTCCCCGTCGTGT
AGATAACTACGATACGGGAGGGCTTACCATCTGGCCCCAGTGCTGCAATGATACCGCGAGACCCACGCTC
ACCGGCTCCAGATTTATCAGCAATAAACCAGCCAGCCGGAAGGGCCGAGCGCAGAAGTGGTCCTGCAACT
TTATCCGCCTCCATCCAGTCTATTAATTGTTGCCGGGAAGCTAGAGTAAGTAGTTCGCCAGTTAATAGTT
TGCGCAACGTTGTTGCCATTGCTACAGGCATCGTGGTGTCACGCTCGTCGTTTGGTATGGCTTCATTCAG
CTCCGGTTCCCAACGATCAAGGCGAGTTACATGATCCCCCATGTTGTGCAAAAAAGCGGTTAGCTCCTTC
GGTCCTCCGATCGTTGTCAGAAGTAAGTTGGCCGCAGTGTTATCACTCATGGTTATGGCAGCACTGCATA
ATTCTCTTACTGTCATGCCATCCGTAAGATGCTTTTCTGTGACTGGTGAGTACTCAACCAAGTCATTCTG
AGAATAGTGTATGCGGCGACCGAGTTGCTCTTGCCCGGCGTCAATACGGGATAATACCGCGCCACATAGC
AGAACTTTAAAAGTGCTCATCATTGGAAAACGTTCTTCGGGGCGAAAACTCTCAAGGATCTTACCGCTGT
TGAGATCCAGTTCGATGTAACCCACTCGTGCACCCAACTGATCTTCAGCATCTTTTACTTTCACCAGCGT
TTCTGGGTGAGCAAAAACAGGAAGGCAAAATGCCGCAAAAAAGGGAATAAGGGCGACACGGAAATGTTGA
ATACTCATACTCTTCCTTTTTCAATATTATTGAAGCATTTATCAGGGTTATTGTCTCATGAGCGGATACA
TATTTGAATGTATTTAGAAAAATAAACAAATAGGGGTTCCGCGCACATTTCCCCGAAAAGTGCCACCTGA
CGTCTAAGAAACCATTATTATCATGACATTAACCTATAAAAATAGGCGTATCACGAGGCCCTTTCGTCTC
GCGCGTTTCGGTGATGACGGTGAAAACCTCTGACACATGCAGCTCCCGGAGACGGTCACAGCTTGTCTGT
AAGCGGATGCCGGGAGCAGACAAGCCCGTCAGGGCGCGTCAGCGGGTGTTGGCGGGTGTCGGGGCTGGCT
TAACTATGCGGCATCAGAGCAGATTGTACTGAGAGTGCACCATAACGCATTTAAGCATAAACACGCACTA
TGCCGTTCTTCTCATGTATATATATATACAGGCAACACGCAGATATAGGTGCGACGTGAACAGTGAGCTG
TATGTGCGCAGCTCGCGTTGCATTTTCGGAAGCGCTCGTTTTCGGAAACGCTTTGAAGTTCCTATTCCGA
AGTTCCTATTCTCTAGCTAGAAAGTATAGGAACTTCAGAGCGCTTTTGAAAACCAAAAGCGCTCTGAAGA
CGCACTTTCAAAAAACCAAAAACGCACCGGACTGTAACGAGCTACTAAAATATTGCGAATACCGCTTCCA
CAAACATTGCTCAAAAGTATCTCTTTGCTATATATCTCTGTGCTATATCCCTATATAACCTACCCATCCA
CCTTTCGCTCCTTGAACTTGCATCTAAACTCGACCTCTACATTTTTTATGTTTATCTCTAGTATTACTCT
TTAGACAAAAAAATTGTAGTAAGAACTATTCATAGAGTGAATCGAAAACAATACGAAAATGTAAACATTT
CCTATACGTAGTATATAGAGACAAAATAGAAGAAACCGTTCATAATTTTCTGACCAATGAAGAATCATCA
ACGCTATCACTTTCTGTTCACAAAGTATGCGCAATCCACATCGGTATAGAATATAATCGGGGATGCCTTT
ATCTTGAAAAAATGCACCCGCAGCTTCGCTAGTAATCAGTAAACGCGGGAAGTGGAGTCAGGCTTTTTTT
ATGGAAGAGAAAATAGACACCAAAGTAGCCTTCTTCTAACCTTAACGGACCTACAGTGCAAAAAGTTATC
AAGAGACTGCATTATAGAGCGCACAAAGGAGAAAAAAAGTAATCTAAGATGCTTTGTTAGAAAAATAGCG
CTCTCGGGATGCATTTTTGTAGAACAAAAAAGAAGTATAGATTCTTTGTTGGTAAAATAGCGCTCTCGCG
TTGCATTTCTGTTCTGTAAAAATGCAGCTCAGATTCTTTGTTTGAAAAATTAGCGCTCTCGCGTTGCATT
TTTGTTTTACAAAAATGAAGCACAGATTCTTCGTTGGTAAAATAGCGCTTTCGCGTTGCATTTCTGTTCT
GTAAAAATGCAGCTCAGATTCTTTGTTTGAAAAATTAGCGCTCTCGCGTTGCATTTTTGTTCTACAAAAT
GAAGCACAGATGCTTCGTTGCT
