LOCUS       Exported 818 bp ds-DNA linear SYN 25-MAY-2021
DEFINITION  synthetic linear DNA
ACCESSION   .
VERSION     .
KEYWORDS    pGal4AD-CIBN
SOURCE      synthetic DNA construct
  ORGANISM  synthetic DNA construct
REFERENCE   1 (bases 1 to 818)
  AUTHORS   Kennedy MJ, Hughes RM, Peteya LA, Schwartz JW, Ehlers MD, Tucker CL
  TITLE     Rapid blue-light-mediated induction of protein interactions in
            living cells.
  JOURNAL   Nat Methods. 2010 Oct 31. ():.
  PUBMED    21037589
REFERENCE   2 (bases 1 to 818)
  AUTHORS   .
  TITLE     Direct Submission
  JOURNAL   Exported May 25, 2021 from SnapGene Server 1.1.58
            http://www.snapgene.com
FEATURES             Location/Qualifiers
     source          1..818
                     /organism="synthetic DNA construct"
                     /mol_type="other DNA"
     CDS             190..210
                     /codon_start=1
                     /product="nuclear localization signal of SV40 (simian virus
                     40) large T antigen"
                     /label=SV40 NLS
                     /translation="PKKKRKV"
     CDS             226..567
                     /codon_start=1
                     /gene="Saccharomyces cerevisiae GAL4 (truncated)"
                     /product="activation domain of the GAL4 transcriptional
                     activator"
                     /label=GAL4 activation domain
                     /translation="ANFNQSGNIADSSLSFTFTNSSNGPNLITTQTNSQALSQPIASSN
                     VHDNFMNNEITASKIDDGNNSKPLSPGWTDQTAYNAFGITTGMFNTTTMDDVYNYLFDD
                     EDTPPNPKKE"
     primer_bind     573..592
                     /label=T7
                     /note="T7 promoter, forward primer"
     promoter        573..591
                     /label=T7 promoter
                     /note="promoter for bacteriophage T7 RNA polymerase"
ORIGIN
        1 taaaaaagtt tgctgtcttg ctatcnagta taaatagacc tgcaattatt aatcttttgt
       61 ttcctcgtca ttgttctcgt tccctttctt ccttgtttct ttttctgcac aatatttcaa
      121 gctataccaa gcatacaatc aactccaagc tttgcaaaga tggataaagc ggaattaatt
      181 cccgagcctc caaaaaagaa gagaaaggtc gaattgggta ccgccgccaa ttttaatcaa
      241 agtgggaata ttgctgatag ctcattgtcc ttcactttca ctaacagtag caacggtccg
      301 aacctcataa caactcaaac aaattctcaa gcgctttcac aaccaattgc ctcctctaac
      361 gttcatgata acttcatgaa taatgaaatc acggctagta aaattgatga tggtaataat
      421 tcaaaaccac tgtcacctgg ttggacggac caaactgcgt ataacgcgtt tggaatcact
      481 acagggatgt ttaataccac tacaatggat gatgtatata actatctatt cgatgatgaa
      541 gataccccac caaacccaaa aaaagagatc tttaatacga ctcactatag ggcgagcgcc
      601 gaattcatga atggagctat aggaggtgac cttttgctca attttcctga catgtcggtc
      661 ctagagcgcc aaagggctca cctcaagtac ctcaatccca cctttgattc tcctctcgcc
      721 ggcttctttg ccgattcttc aatgattacc ggcggcgaga tggacagcta tctttcgact
      781 gccggtttga atcttccgat gatgtacggt gagacgac
//
